Addgene plasmid #220989: pDY2259 hNOLC1 atgRNA Paired Guide 1
Purpose: hNOLC1 atgRNA
Depositing lab: Omar Abudayyeh & Jonathan Gootenberg. Depositing organization: Massachusetts Institute of Technology. Publication: Precise kilobase-scale genomic insertions in mammalian cells using PASTE. Fell CW, Schmitt-Ulms C, Tagliaferri DV, Gootenberg JS, Abudayyeh OO. Nat Protoc. 2024 Dec 15. doi: 10.1038/s41596-024-01090-z. PubMed 39676077.
Backbone
  Vector backbone: pU6-pegRNA-GG-acceptor (Addgene #132777)
  Vector type: CRISPR
Growth in bacteria
  Bacterial resistance: Ampicillin, 100 μg/mL
  Growth temperature: 37°C
  Growth strain: NEB Stable
  Copy number: Unknown
Gene/Insert
  Gene/Insert name: NOLC1 atgRNA
  gRNA/shRNA sequence: GCGTATTGCCTGGAGGATGGgttttagagctagaaatagcaagttaaaataaggctagtccgttatcaacttgaaaaagtggcaccgagtcggtgcccggatgatcctgacgacggagaccgccgtcgtcgacaagcc
  Species: H. sapiens (human)
  Entrez Gene: NOLC1 (a.k.a. NOPP130, NOPP140, NS5ATP13, P130, Srp40)
Terms and licenses: Academic/Nonprofit Terms; Industry Terms: Not Available to Industry
How to cite: pDY2259 hNOLC1 atgRNA Paired Guide 1 was a gift from Omar Abudayyeh & Jonathan Gootenberg (Addgene plasmid # 220989 ; http://n2t.net/addgene:220989 ; RRID:Addgene_220989)
