[The description below was written by a language model from this plasmid's Addgene catalogue record and pLannotate feature annotations shown in this document.]
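Description:
pDY2259 hNOLC1 atgRNA Paired Guide 1 is a small (about 2.3 kb) CRISPR guide-expression plasmid built on the pU6-pegRNA-GG-acceptor backbone, a Golden Gate acceptor designed for cloning prime-editing guide RNAs. It is maintained in bacteria through a high-copy ColE1/pUC-type origin of replication and selected with ampicillin via the β-lactamase gene and its native bla promoter. No mammalian selection marker, reporter or Cas protein is annotated, so the plasmid serves purely as an RNA expression vector to be co-delivered with the other components of the editing system. A short fragment annotated as attB1 lies upstream of the expression cassette; this is a partial match, and the record assigns it no function.

The payload is a human U6 RNA polymerase III promoter driving an "atgRNA" directed at the human NOLC1 locus (also known as NOPP140). The annotated Streptococcus pyogenes Cas9 gRNA scaffold follows the spacer, and the recorded guide sequence continues past the scaffold with a 3′ extension. In the PASTE method described in the associated publication, an atgRNA is a pegRNA-like guide whose extension templates the writing of an integrase attachment site into the genome, creating a landing pad at which a serine integrase can then insert a kilobase-scale DNA cargo. The name indicates that this is the first member of a pair of guides for NOLC1, intended to be used with a partner guide, although the record does not describe that partner or the exact design of the pair. Its typical use is transfection into human cells for programmable insertion at NOLC1.
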