Features (pLannotate 1.2.2; 6 found; start..end, strand, type, name):
    631..735     -  promoter       AmpR promoter: bla
    773..790     +  protein_bind   attB1 (fragment): mutant version of attB; recombination site for the Gateway® BP reaction BP Clonase™
    842..1082    +  promoter       U6 promoter: RNA polymerase III promoter for human U6 snRNA
   1111..1186    +  misc_RNA       gRNA scaffold: guide RNA scaffold for the Streptococcus pyogenes CRISPR/Cas9 system
   1345..1933    -  rep_origin     ori: high-copy-number ColE1/pMB1/pBR322/pUC origin of replication
   2104..630     -  CDS            AmpR (across the origin): β-lactamase; bla; confers resistance to ampicillin, carbenicillin, and related antibiotics
>Addgene plasmid #220989 | pDY2259 hNOLC1 atgRNA Paired Guide 1 | addgene full sequence | sequence record 437046 | Addgene NGS Result
CTCCATCCAGTCTATTAATTGTTGCCGGGAAGCTAGAGTAAGTAGTTCGCCAGTTAATAGTTTGCGCAAC
GTTGTTGCCATTGCTACAGGCATCGTGGTGTCACGCTCGTCGTTTGGTATGGCTTCATTCAGCTCCGGTT
CCCAACGATCAAGGCGAGTTACATGATCCCCCATGTTGTGCAAAAAAGCGGTTAGCTCCTTCGGTCCTCC
GATCGTTGTCAGAAGTAAGTTGGCCGCAGTGTTATCACTCATGGTTATGGCAGCACTGCATAATTCTCTT
ACTGTCATGCCATCCGTAAGATGCTTTTCTGTGACTGGTGAGTACTCAACCAAGTCATTCTGAGAATAGT
GTATGCGGCGACCGAGTTGCTCTTGCCCGGCGTCAATACGGGATAATACCGCGCCACATAGCAGAACTTT
AAAAGTGCTCATCATTGGAAAACGTTCTTCGGGGCGAAAACTCTCAAGGATCTTACCGCTGTTGAGATCC
AGTTCGATGTAACCCACTCGTGCACCCAACTGATCTTCAGCATCTTTTACTTTCACCAGCGTTTCTGGGT
GAGCAAAAACAGGAAGGCAAAATGCCGCAAAAAAGGGAATAAGGGCGACACGGAAATGTTGAATACTCAT
ACTCTTCCTTTTTCAATATTATTGAAGCATTTATCAGGGTTATTGTCTCATGAGCGGATACATATTTGAA
TGTATTTAGAAAAATAAACAAATAGGGGTTCCGCGCACATTTCCCCGAAAAGTGCCACCTGACGTCGCTA
GCTGTACAAAAAAGCAGGCTTTAAAGGAACCAATTCAGTCGACTGGATCCGGTACCAAGGTCGGGCAGGA
AGAGGGCCTATTTCCCATGATTCCTTCATATTTGCATATACGATACAAGGCTGTTAGAGAGATAATTAGA
ATTAATTTGACTGTAAACACAAAGATATTAGTACAAAATACGTGACGTAGAAAGTAATAATTTCTTGGGT
AGTTTGCAGTTTTAAAATTATGTTTTAAAATGGACTATCATATGCTTACCGTAACTTGAAAGTATTTCGA
TTTCTTGGCTTTATATATCTTGTGGAAAGGACGAAACACCGCGTATTGCCTGGAGGATGGGTTTTAGAGC
TAGAAATAGCAAGTTAAAATAAGGCTAGTCCGTTATCAACTTGAAAAAGTGGCACCGAGTCGGTGCCCGG
ATGATCCTGACGACGGAGACCGCCGTCGTCGACAAGCCGGCCTCCTCCAGGTTTTTTTAAGCTTGGGCCG
CTCGAGGTACCTCTCTACATATGACATGTGAGCAAAAGGCCAGCAAAAGGCCAGGAACCGTAAAAAGGCC
GCGTTGCTGGCGTTTTTCCATAGGCTCCGCCCCCCTGACGAGCATCACAAAAATCGACGCTCAAGTCAGA
GGTGGCGAAACCCGACAGGACTATAAAGATACCAGGCGTTTCCCCCTGGAAGCTCCCTCGTGCGCTCTCC
TGTTCCGACCCTGCCGCTTACCGGATACCTGTCCGCCTTTCTCCCTTCGGGAAGCGTGGCGCTTTCTCAT
AGCTCACGCTGTAGGTATCTCAGTTCGGTGTAGGTCGTTCGCTCCAAGCTGGGCTGTGTGCACGAACCCC
CCGTTCAGCCCGACCGCTGCGCCTTATCCGGTAACTATCGTCTTGAGTCCAACCCGGTAAGACACGACTT
ATCGCCACTGGCAGCAGCCACTGGTAACAGGATTAGCAGAGCGAGGTATGTAGGCGGTGCTACAGAGTTC
TTGAAGTGGTGGCCTAACTACGGCTACACTAGAAGAACAGTATTTGGTATCTGCGCTCTGCTGAAGCCAG
TTACCTTCGGAAAAAGAGTTGGTAGCTCTTGATCCGGCAAACAAACCACCGCTGGTAGCGGTGGTTTTTT
TGTTTGCAAGCAGCAGATTACGCGCAGAAAAAAAGGATCTCAAGAAGATCCTTTGATCTTTTCTACGGGG
TCTGACGCTCAGTGGAACGAAAACTCACGTTAAGGGATTTTGGTCATGAGATTATCAAAAAGGATCTTCA
CCTAGATCCTTTTAAATTAAAAATGAAGTTTTAAATCAATCTAAAGTATATATGAGTAAACTTGGTCTGA
CAGTTACCAATGCTTAATCAGTGAGGCACCTATCTCAGCGATCTGTCTATTTCGTTCATCCATAGTTGCC
TGACTCCCCGTCGTGTAGATAACTACGATACGGGAGGGCTTACCATCTGGCCCCAGTGCTGCAATGATAC
CGCGAGATCCACGCTCACCGGCTCCAGATTTATCAGCAATAAACCAGCCAGCCGGAAGGGCCGAGCGCAG
AAGTGGTCCTGCAACTTTATCCGC
